>Addgene plasmid #61890 | pAD01 S. cerevisiae telomerase RNA KBS | depositor partial sequence | sequence record 101192 | M13R - plasmid insert
TGTAAAACGACGGCCAGTGAATTCTAATACGACTCACTATAGGAGCTTGTGTTTCTACTTATAGATGGCT
AAAATCTGAGTTTAGAAAATGCGCTCCTTTTTTCTTCATCCGGATCC
