>Addgene plasmid #61890 | pAD01 S. cerevisiae telomerase RNA KBS | addgene partial sequence | sequence record 107042 | M13pUC-Fwd 5'-CCCAGTCACGACGTTGTAAAACG-3'
GACTCACTATAGGAGCTTGTGTTTCTACTTATAGATGGCTAAAATCTGAGTTTAGAAAATGCGCTCCTTT
TTTCTTCATCCGGATCCTCTAGAGTCGACCTGCAGGCATGCAAGCTTGGCGTAATCATGGTCATAGCTGT
TTCCTGTGTGAAATTGTTATCCGCTCACAATTCCACACAACATACGAGCCGGAAGCATAAAGTGTAAAGC
CTGGGGTGCCTAATGAGTGAGCTAACTCACATTAATTGCGTTGCGCTCACTGCCCGCTTTCCAGTCGGGA
AACCTGTCGTGCCAGCTGCATTAATGAATCGGCCAACGCGCGGGGAGAGGCGGTTTGCGTATTGGGCGCT
CTTCCGCTTCCTCGCTCACTGACTCGCTGCGCTCGGTCGTTCGGCTGCGGCGAGCGGTATCAGCTCACTC
AAAGGCGGTAATACGGTTATCCACAGAATCAGGGGATAACGCAGGAAAGAACATGTGAGCAAAAGGCCAG
CAAAAGGCCAGGAACCGTAAAAAGGCCGCGTTGCTGGCGTTTTTCCATAGGCTCCGCCCCCCTGACGAGC
ATCACAAAAATCGACGCTCAAGTCAGAGGTGGCGAAACCCGACAGGACTATAAAGATACCAGGCGTTTCC
CCCTGGAAGCTCCCTCGTGCGCTCTCCTGTTCCGACCCTGCCGCTTACCGGATACCTGTCCGCCTTTCTC
CCTTCGGGAAGCGTGGCGCTTTCTCATAGCTCACGCTGTAGGTATCTCAGTTCGGTGTAGGTCGTTCGCT
CCAAGCTGGGCTGTGTGCACGAACCCCCCGTTCAGCCCGACCGCTGCGCCTTATCCGGTAACTATCGTCT
TGAGTCCAACCCG
