>Addgene plasmid #61890 | pAD01 S. cerevisiae telomerase RNA KBS | addgene partial sequence | sequence record 107049 | M13pUC-Rev 5'-AGCGGATAACAATTTCACACAGG-3'
ACGCCAGCTTGCATGCCTGCAGGTCGACTCTAGAGGATCCGGATGAAGAAAAAAGGAGCGCATTTTCTAA
ACTCAGATTTTAGCCATCTATAAGTAGAAACACAAGCTCCTATAGTGAGTCGTATTAGAATTCACTGGCC
GTCGTTTTACAACGTCGTGACTGGGAAAACCCTGGCGTTACCCAACTTAATCGCCTTGCAGCACATCCCC
CTTTCGCCAGCTGGCGTAATAGCGAAGAGGCCCGCACCGATCGCCCTTCCCAACAGTTGCGCAGCCTGAA
TGGCGAATGGCGCCTGATGCGGTATTTTCTCCTTACGCATCTGTGCGGTATTTCACACCGCATATGGTGC
ACTCTCAGTACAATCTGCTCTGATGCCGCATAGTTAAGCCAGCCCCGACACCCGCCAACACCCGCTGACG
CGCCCTGACGGGCTTGTCTGCTCCCGGCATCCGCTTACAGACAAGCTGTGACCGTCTCCGGGAGCTGCAT
GTGTCAGAGGTTTTCACCGTCATCACCGAAACGCGCGAGACGAAAGGGCCTCGTGATACGCCTATTTTTA
TAGGTTAATGTCATGATAATAATGGTTTCTTAGACGTCAGGTGGCACTTTTCGGGGAAATGTGCGCGGAA
CCCCTATTTGTTTATTTTTCTAAATACATTCAAATATGTATCCGCTCATGAGACAATAACCCTGATAAAT
GCTTCAATAATATTGAAAAAGGAAGAGTATGAGTATTCAACATTTCCGTGTCGCCCTTATTCCCTTTTTT
GCGGCATTTTGCCTTCCTGTTT
