[The description below was written by a language model from this plasmid's Addgene catalogue record.]
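Description:
pAD01 S. cerevisiae telomerase RNA KBS is a small bacterial cloning plasmid built on the pUC19 backbone and designed as a template for run-off in vitro transcription rather than for expression in cells. It is maintained at high copy number in E. coli and selected with ampicillin, consistent with the pUC-type origin and AmpR marker that pUC19 normally carries. No feature table accompanies the record, so the backbone elements are inferred from the named vector. The total size is recorded as about 2.76 kb, with the backbone accounting for roughly 2.69 kb.

The payload is an 87 bp insert cloned between the EcoRI and BamHI sites of the polylinker, both of which remain intact. It encodes a hairpin from TLC1, the budding yeast telomerase RNA. The hairpin is abbreviated KBS, which, given the associated study of RNA recognition by the Ku heterodimer, presumably stands for the Ku-binding site. A T7 promoter drives transcription, so purified T7 RNA polymerase can synthesise the RNA in vitro. The depositor notes that a FokI site follows the RNA-coding segment. Cutting there linearises the plasmid so that the polymerase runs off the end of the template, giving transcripts with a defined 3′ end. FokI is a type IIS enzyme that cleaves outside its recognition sequence, which in general allows the template end to be placed without adding recognition-site nucleotides to the transcript. The insert can be checked by sequencing from the flanking M13 forward and reverse primer sites.

The construct is typically used to produce defined quantities of this short telomerase RNA hairpin for biochemical work, such as studies of protein–RNA binding.
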