Addgene plasmid #61890: pAD01 S. cerevisiae telomerase RNA KBS
Purpose: Plasmid for run-off in vitro transcription of Saccharomyces cerevisiae KBS RNA
Depositing lab: Thomas Cech. Depositing organization: University of Colorado, Boulder. Publication: RNA recognition by the DNA end-binding Ku heterodimer. Dalby AB, Goodrich KJ, Pfingsten JS, Cech TR. RNA. 2013 Jun;19(6):841-51. doi: 10.1261/rna.038703.113. Epub 2013 Apr 22. PubMed 23610127.
Backbone
  Vector backbone: Puc19
  Backbone size w/o insert (bp): 2686
  Total vector size (bp): 2758
Growth in bacteria
  Bacterial resistance: Ampicillin, 100 μg/mL
  Growth temperature: 37°C
  Growth strain: DH5alpha
  Copy number: High Copy
Gene/Insert
  Gene/Insert name: Telomerase RNA hairpin (alt name: TLC1 KBS)
  Species: S. cerevisiae (budding yeast)
  Insert size (bp): 87
  GenBank ID: NC_001134.8
  Promoter: T7
  Cloning method: Restriction Enzyme; 5′ cloning site EcoRI (not destroyed); 3′ cloning site BamHI (not destroyed)
  Sequencing primers: 5′ M13; 3′ M13R
Terms and licenses: Academic/Nonprofit Terms; Industry Terms: Not Available to Industry
Depositor comments: FokI site follows RNA construct to linearize plasmid prior to in vitro transcription.
How to cite: pAD01 S. cerevisiae telomerase RNA KBS was a gift from Thomas Cech (Addgene plasmid # 61890 ; http://n2t.net/addgene:61890 ; RRID:Addgene_61890)
